>Addgene plasmid #68371 | CAS9PBKS | depositor full sequence | sequence record 119656 | CAS9PBKS sequence 8984 bps
GCACTTTTCGGGGAAATGTGCGCGGAACCCCTATTTGTTTATTTTTCTAAATACATTCAAATATGTATCC
GCTCATGAGACAATAACCCTGATAAATGCTTCAATAATATTGAAAAAGGAAGAGTATGAGTATTCAACAT
TTCCGTGTCGCCCTTATTCCCTTTTTTGCGGCATTTTGCCTTCCTGTTTTTGCTCACCCAGAAACGCTGG
TGAAAGTAAAAGATGCTGAAGATCAGTTGGGTGCACGAGTGGGTTACATCGAACTGGATCTCAACAGCGG
TAAGATCCTTGAGAGTTTTCGCCCCGAAGAACGTTTTCCAATGATGAGCACTTTTAAAGTTCTGCTATGT
GGCGCGGTATTATCCCGTATTGACGCCGGGCAAGAGCAACTCGGTCGCCGCATACACTATTCTCAGAATG
ACTTGGTTGAGTACTCACCAGTCACAGAAAAGCATCTTACGGATGGCATGACAGTAAGAGAATTATGCAG
TGCTGCCATAACCATGAGTGATAACACTGCGGCCAACTTACTTCTGACAACGATCGGAGGACCGAAGGAG
CTAACCGCTTTTTTGCACAACATGGGGGATCATGTAACTCGCCTTGATCGTTGGGAACCGGAGCTGAATG
AAGCCATACCAAACGACGAGCGTGACACCACGATGCCTGTAGCAATGGCAACAACGTTGCGCAAACTATT
AACTGGCGAACTACTTACTCTAGCTTCCCGGCAACAATTAATAGACTGGATGGAGGCGGATAAAGTTGCA
GGACCACTTCTGCGCTCGGCCCTTCCGGCTGGCTGGTTTATTGCTGATAAATCTGGAGCCGGTGAGCGTG
GGTCTCGCGGTATCATTGCAGCACTGGGGCCAGATGGTAAGCCCTCCCGTATCGTAGTTATCTACACGAC
GGGGAGTCAGGCAACTATGGATGAACGAAATAGACAGATCGCTGAGATAGGTGCCTCACTGATTAAGCAT
TGGTAACTGTCAGACCAAGTTTACTCATATATACTTTAGATTGATTTAAAACTTCATTTTTAATTTAAAA
GGATCTAGGTGAAGATCCTTTTTGATAATCTCATGACCAAAATCCCTTAACGTGAGTTTTCGTTCCACTG
AGCGTCAGACCCCGTAGAAAAGATCAAAGGATCTTCTTGAGATCCTTTTTTTCTGCGCGTAATCTGCTGC
TTGCAAACAAAAAAACCACCGCTACCAGCGGTGGTTTGTTTGCCGGATCAAGAGCTACCAACTCTTTTTC
CGAAGGTAACTGGCTTCAGCAGAGCGCAGATACCAAATACTGTCCTTCTAGTGTAGCCGTAGTTAGGCCA
CCACTTCAAGAACTCTGTAGCACCGCCTACATACCTCGCTCTGCTAATCCTGTTACCAGTGGCTGCTGCC
AGTGGCGATAAGTCGTGTCTTACCGGGTTGGACTCAAGACGATAGTTACCGGATAAGGCGCAGCGGTCGG
GCTGAACGGGGGGTTCGTGCACACAGCCCAGCTTGGAGCGAACGACCTACACCGAACTGAGATACCTACA
GCGTGAGCTATGAGAAAGCGCCACGCTTCCCGAAGGGAGAAAGGCGGACAGGTATCCGGTAAGCGGCAGG
GTCGGAACAGGAGAGCGCACGAGGGAGCTTCCAGGGGGAAACGCCTGGTATCTTTATAGTCCTGTCGGGT
TTCGCCACCTCTGACTTGAGCGTCGATTTTTGTGATGCTCGTCAGGGGGGCGGAGCCTATGGAAAAACGC
CAGCAACGCGGCCTTTTTACGGTTCCTGGCCTTTTGCTGGCCTTTTGCTCACATGTTCTTTCCTGCGTTA
TCCCCTGATTCTGTGGATAACCGTATTACCGCCTTTGAGTGAGCTGATACCGCTCGCCGCAGCCGAACGA
CCGAGCGCAGCGAGTCAGTGAGCGAGGAAGCGGAAGAGCGCCCAATACGCAAACCGCCTCTCCCCGCGCG
TTGGCCGATTCATTAATGCAGCTGGCACGACAGGTTTCCCGACTGGAAAGCGGGCAGTGAGCGCAACGCA
ATTAATGTGAGTTAGCTCACTCATTAGGCACCCCAGGCTTTACACTTTATGCTTCCGGCTCGTATGTTGT
GTGGAATTGTGAGCGGATAACAATTTCACACAGGAAACAGCTATGACCATGATTACGCCAAGCTCGAAAT
TAACCCTCACTAAAGGGAACAAAAGCTGGGTACCCGTTACATAACTTACGGTAAATGGCCCGCCTGGCTG
ACCGCCCAACGACCCCCGCCCATTGACGTCAATAGTAACGCCAATAGGGACTTTCCATTGACGTCAATGG
GTGGAGTATTTACGGTAAACTGCCCACTTGGCAGTACATCAAGTGTATCATATGCCAAGTACGCCCCCTA
TTGACGTCAATGACGGTAAATGGCCCGCCTGGCATTGTGCCCAGTACATGACCTTATGGGACTTTCCTAC
TTGGCAGTACATCTACGTATTAGTCATCGCTATTACCATGGTCGAGGTGAGCCCCACGTTCTGCTTCACT
CTCCCCATCTCCCCCCCCTCCCCACCCCCAATTTTGTATTTATTTATTTTTTAATTATTTTGTGCAGCGA
TGGGGGCGGGGGGGGGGGGGGGGCGCGCGCCAGGCGGGGCGGGGCGGGGCGAGGGGCGGGGCGGGGCGAG
GCGGAGAGGTGCGGCGGCAGCCAATCAGAGCGGCGCGCTCCGAAAGTTTCCTTTTATGGCGAGGCGGCGG
CGGCGGCGGCCCTATAAAAAGCGAAGCGCGCGGCGGGCGGGAGTCGCTGCGACGCTGCCTTCGCCCCGTG
CCCCGCTCCGCCGCCGCCTCGCGCCGCCCGCCCCGGCTCTGACTGACCGCGTTACTCCCACAGGTGAGCG
GGCGGGACGGCCCTTCTCCTCCGGGCTGTAATTAGCTGAGCAAGAGGTAAGGGTTTAAGGGATGGTTGGT
TGGTGGGGTATTAATGTTTAATTACCTGGAGCACCTGCCTGAAATCACTTTTTTTCAGGTTGGACCGGTG
CCACCATGGACTATAAGGACCACGACGGAGACTACAAGGATCATGATATTGATTACAAAGACGATGACGA
TAAGATGGCCCCAAAGAAGAAGCGGAAGGTCGGTATCCACGGAGTCCCAGCAGCCGACAAGAAGTACAGC
ATCGGCCTGGACATCGGCACCAACTCTGTGGGCTGGGCCGTGATCACCGACGAGTACAAGGTGCCCAGCA
AGAAATTCAAGGTGCTGGGCAACACCGACCGGCACAGCATCAAGAAGAACCTGATCGGAGCCCTGCTGTT
CGACAGCGGCGAAACAGCCGAGGCCACCCGGCTGAAGAGAACCGCCAGAAGAAGATACACCAGACGGAAG
AACCGGATCTGCTATCTGCAAGAGATCTTCAGCAACGAGATGGCCAAGGTGGACGACAGCTTCTTCCACA
GACTGGAAGAGTCCTTCCTGGTGGAAGAGGATAAGAAGCACGAGCGGCACCCCATCTTCGGCAACATCGT
GGACGAGGTGGCCTACCACGAGAAGTACCCCACCATCTACCACCTGAGAAAGAAACTGGTGGACAGCACC
GACAAGGCCGACCTGCGGCTGATCTATCTGGCCCTGGCCCACATGATCAAGTTCCGGGGCCACTTCCTGA
TCGAGGGCGACCTGAACCCCGACAACAGCGACGTGGACAAGCTGTTCATCCAGCTGGTGCAGACCTACAA
CCAGCTGTTCGAGGAAAACCCCATCAACGCCAGCGGCGTGGACGCCAAGGCCATCCTGTCTGCCAGACTG
AGCAAGAGCAGACGGCTGGAAAATCTGATCGCCCAGCTGCCCGGCGAGAAGAAGAATGGCCTGTTCGGAA
ACCTGATTGCCCTGAGCCTGGGCCTGACCCCCAACTTCAAGAGCAACTTCGACCTGGCCGAGGATGCCAA
ACTGCAGCTGAGCAAGGACACCTACGACGACGACCTGGACAACCTGCTGGCCCAGATCGGCGACCAGTAC
GCCGACCTGTTTCTGGCCGCCAAGAACCTGTCCGACGCCATCCTGCTGAGCGACATCCTGAGAGTGAACA
CCGAGATCACCAAGGCCCCCCTGAGCGCCTCTATGATCAAGAGATACGACGAGCACCACCAGGACCTGAC
CCTGCTGAAAGCTCTCGTGCGGCAGCAGCTGCCTGAGAAGTACAAAGAGATTTTCTTCGACCAGAGCAAG
AACGGCTACGCCGGCTACATTGACGGCGGAGCCAGCCAGGAAGAGTTCTACAAGTTCATCAAGCCCATCC
TGGAAAAGATGGACGGCACCGAGGAACTGCTCGTGAAGCTGAACAGAGAGGACCTGCTGCGGAAGCAGCG
GACCTTCGACAACGGCAGCATCCCCCACCAGATCCACCTGGGAGAGCTGCACGCCATTCTGCGGCGGCAG
GAAGATTTTTACCCATTCCTGAAGGACAACCGGGAAAAGATCGAGAAGATCCTGACCTTCCGCATCCCCT
ACTACGTGGGCCCTCTGGCCAGGGGAAACAGCAGATTCGCCTGGATGACCAGAAAGAGCGAGGAAACCAT
CACCCCCTGGAACTTCGAGGAAGTGGTGGACAAGGGCGCTTCCGCCCAGAGCTTCATCGAGCGGATGACC
AACTTCGATAAGAACCTGCCCAACGAGAAGGTGCTGCCCAAGCACAGCCTGCTGTACGAGTACTTCACCG
TGTATAACGAGCTGACCAAAGTGAAATACGTGACCGAGGGAATGAGAAAGCCCGCCTTCCTGAGCGGCGA
GCAGAAAAAGGCCATCGTGGACCTGCTGTTCAAGACCAACCGGAAAGTGACCGTGAAGCAGCTGAAAGAG
GACTACTTCAAGAAAATCGAGTGCTTCGACTCCGTGGAAATCTCCGGCGTGGAAGATCGGTTCAACGCCT
CCCTGGGCACATACCACGATCTGCTGAAAATTATCAAGGACAAGGACTTCCTGGACAATGAGGAAAACGA
GGACATTCTGGAAGATATCGTGCTGACCCTGACACTGTTTGAGGACAGAGAGATGATCGAGGAACGGCTG
AAAACCTATGCCCACCTGTTCGACGACAAAGTGATGAAGCAGCTGAAGCGGCGGAGATACACCGGCTGGG
GCAGGCTGAGCCGGAAGCTGATCAACGGCATCCGGGACAAGCAGTCCGGCAAGACAATCCTGGATTTCCT
GAAGTCCGACGGCTTCGCCAACAGAAACTTCATGCAGCTGATCCACGACGACAGCCTGACCTTTAAAGAG
GACATCCAGAAAGCCCAGGTGTCCGGCCAGGGCGATAGCCTGCACGAGCACATTGCCAATCTGGCCGGCA
GCCCCGCCATTAAGAAGGGCATCCTGCAGACAGTGAAGGTGGTGGACGAGCTCGTGAAAGTGATGGGCCG
GCACAAGCCCGAGAACATCGTGATCGAAATGGCCAGAGAGAACCAGACCACCCAGAAGGGACAGAAGAAC
AGCCGCGAGAGAATGAAGCGGATCGAAGAGGGCATCAAAGAGCTGGGCAGCCAGATCCTGAAAGAACACC
CCGTGGAAAACACCCAGCTGCAGAACGAGAAGCTGTACCTGTACTACCTGCAGAATGGGCGGGATATGTA
CGTGGACCAGGAACTGGACATCAACCGGCTGTCCGACTACGATGTGGACCATATCGTGCCTCAGAGCTTT
CTGAAGGACGACTCCATCGACAACAAGGTGCTGACCAGAAGCGACAAGAACCGGGGCAAGAGCGACAACG
TGCCCTCCGAAGAGGTCGTGAAGAAGATGAAGAACTACTGGCGGCAGCTGCTGAACGCCAAGCTGATTAC
CCAGAGAAAGTTCGACAATCTGACCAAGGCCGAGAGAGGCGGCCTGAGCGAACTGGATAAGGCCGGCTTC
ATCAAGAGACAGCTGGTGGAAACCCGGCAGATCACAAAGCACGTGGCACAGATCCTGGACTCCCGGATGA
ACACTAAGTACGACGAGAATGACAAGCTGATCCGGGAAGTGAAAGTGATCACCCTGAAGTCCAAGCTGGT
GTCCGATTTCCGGAAGGATTTCCAGTTTTACAAAGTGCGCGAGATCAACAACTACCACCACGCCCACGAC
GCCTACCTGAACGCCGTCGTGGGAACCGCCCTGATCAAAAAGTACCCTAAGCTGGAAAGCGAGTTCGTGT
ACGGCGACTACAAGGTGTACGACGTGCGGAAGATGATCGCCAAGAGCGAGCAGGAAATCGGCAAGGCTAC
CGCCAAGTACTTCTTCTACAGCAACATCATGAACTTTTTCAAGACCGAGATTACCCTGGCCAACGGCGAG
ATCCGGAAGCGGCCTCTGATCGAGACAAACGGCGAAACCGGGGAGATCGTGTGGGATAAGGGCCGGGATT
TTGCCACCGTGCGGAAAGTGCTGAGCATGCCCCAAGTGAATATCGTGAAAAAGACCGAGGTGCAGACAGG
CGGCTTCAGCAAAGAGTCTATCCTGCCCAAGAGGAACAGCGATAAGCTGATCGCCAGAAAGAAGGACTGG
GACCCTAAGAAGTACGGCGGCTTCGACAGCCCCACCGTGGCCTATTCTGTGCTGGTGGTGGCCAAAGTGG
AAAAGGGCAAGTCCAAGAAACTGAAGAGTGTGAAAGAGCTGCTGGGGATCACCATCATGGAAAGAAGCAG
CTTCGAGAAGAATCCCATCGACTTTCTGGAAGCCAAGGGCTACAAAGAAGTGAAAAAGGACCTGATCATC
AAGCTGCCTAAGTACTCCCTGTTCGAGCTGGAAAACGGCCGGAAGAGAATGCTGGCCTCTGCCGGCGAAC
TGCAGAAGGGAAACGAACTGGCCCTGCCCTCCAAATATGTGAACTTCCTGTACCTGGCCAGCCACTATGA
GAAGCTGAAGGGCTCCCCCGAGGATAATGAGCAGAAACAGCTGTTTGTGGAACAGCACAAGCACTACCTG
GACGAGATCATCGAGCAGATCAGCGAGTTCTCCAAGAGAGTGATCCTGGCCGACGCTAATCTGGACAAAG
TGCTGTCCGCCTACAACAAGCACCGGGATAAGCCCATCAGAGAGCAGGCCGAGAATATCATCCACCTGTT
TACCCTGACCAATCTGGGAGCCCCTGCCGCCTTCAAGTACTTTGACACCACCATCGACCGGAAGAGGTAC
ACCAGCACCAAAGAGGTGCTGGACGCCACCCTGATCCACCAGAGCATCACCGGCCTGTACGAGACACGGA
TCGACCTGTCTCAGCTGGGAGGCGACAAAAGGCCGGCGGCCACGAAAAAGGCCGGCCAGGCAAAAAAGAA
AAAGGAATTCGGCAGTGGAGAGGGCAGAGGAAGTCTGCTAACATGCGGTGACGTCGAGGAGAATCCTGGC
CCAGTGAGCAAGGGCGAGGAGCTGTTCACCGGGGTGGTGCCCATCCTGGTCGAGCTGGACGGCGACGTAA
ACGGCCACAAGTTCAGCGTGTCCGGCGAGGGCGAGGGCGATGCCACCTACGGCAAGCTGACCCTGAAGTT
CATCTGCACCACCGGCAAGCTGCCCGTGCCCTGGCCCACCCTCGTGACCACCCTGACCTACGGCGTGCAG
TGCTTCAGCCGCTACCCCGACCACATGAAGCAGCACGACTTCTTCAAGTCCGCCATGCCCGAAGGCTACG
TCCAGGAGCGCACCATCTTCTTCAAGGACGACGGCAACTACAAGACCCGCGCCGAGGTGAAGTTCGAGGG
CGACACCCTGGTGAACCGCATCGAGCTGAAGGGCATCGACTTCAAGGAGGACGGCAACATCCTGGGGCAC
AAGCTGGAGTACAACTACAACAGCCACAACGTCTATATCATGGCCGACAAGCAGAAGAACGGCATCAAGG
TGAACTTCAAGATCCGCCACAACATCGAGGACGGCAGCGTGCAGCTCGCCGACCACTACCAGCAGAACAC
CCCCATCGGCGACGGCCCCGTGCTGCTGCCCGACAACCACTACCTGAGCACCCAGTCCGCCCTGAGCAAA
GACCCCAACGAGAAGCGCGATCACATGGTCCTGCTGGAGTTCGTGACCGCCGCCGGGATCACTCTCGGCA
TGGACGAGCTGTACAAGGAATTCTAACTAGAGCTCGCTGATCAGCCTCGACTGTGCCTTCTAGTTGCCAG
CCATCTGTTGTTTGCCCCTCCCCCGTGCCTTCCTTGACCCTGGAAGGTGCCACTCCCACTGTCCTTTCCT
AATAAAATGAGGAAATTGCATCGCATTGTCTGAGTAGGTGTCATTCTATTCTGGGGGGTGGGGTGGGGCA
GGACAGCAAGGGGGAGGATTGGGAAGAGAATAGCAGGCATGCTGGGGAGCGGCCGCCACCGCGGTGGAGC
TCCAATTCGCCCTATAGTGAGTCGTATTACAATTCACTGGCCGTCGTTTTACAACGTCGTGACTGGGAAA
ACCCTGGCGTTACCCAACTTAATCGCCTTGCAGCACATCCCCCTTTCGCCAGCTGGCGTAATAGCGAAGA
GGCCCGCACCGATCGCCCTTCCCAACAGTTGCGCAGCCTGAATGGCGAATGGG
[124 nt withheld, positions 8524-8647]
C
[91 nt withheld, positions 8649-8739]
A
[49 nt withheld, positions 8741-8789]
CCTTTGACGTTGGAGTCCACGTTCTTT
[37 nt withheld, positions 8817-8853]
ACCCTATCTCGGTCTATTCTTTTGATTTATAAGGGATTTTGCCGATTTCGGCCTATTGGTTAAAAAATGA
GCTGATTTAACAAAAATTTAACGCGAATTTTAACAAAATATTAACGCTTACAATTTAGGTG
Features (pLannotate 1.2.2; 20 found; start..end, strand, type, name):
     21..125     +  promoter       AmpR promoter: bla
    126..986     +  CDS            AmpR: β-lactamase; bla; confers resistance to ampicillin, carbenicillin, and related antibiotics
   1157..1745    +  rep_origin     ori: high-copy-number ColE1/pMB1/pBR322/pUC origin of replication
   1928..2020    +  CDS            lacI (fragment): lac repressor; lacI; The lac repressor binds to the lac operator to inhibit transcription in E. coli. This inhibition can be relieved by adding lactose or isopropyl-β-D-thiogalactopyranoside (IPTG).
   2033..2054    +  protein_bind   CAP binding site: CAP binding activates transcription in the presence of cAMP. E. coli catabolite activator protein
   2069..2099    +  promoter       lac promoter: promoter for the E. coli lac operon
   2107..2123    +  protein_bind   lac operator: The lac repressor binds to the lac operator to inhibit transcription in E. coli. This inhibition can be relieved by adding lactose or isopropyl-β-D-thiogalactopyranoside (IPTG). lac repressor encoded by lacI
   2168..2186    +  promoter       T3 promoter: promoter for bacteriophage T3 RNA polymerase
   2205..2490    +  enhancer       CMV enhancer: human cytomegalovirus immediate early enhancer; contains an 18-bp deletion relative to the standard CMV enhancer
   2492..2769    +  promoter       chicken β-actin promoter: No description available
   2770..2998    +  intron         hybrid intron: hybrid between chicken β-actin (CBA) and minute virus of mice (MMV) introns (Gray et al., 2011)
   3136..4737    +  CDS            Cas9(N): N-terminal portion of Streptococcus pyogenes Cas9 (Zetsche et al., 2015)
   4738..7236    +  CDS            Cas9(C): C-terminal portion of Streptococcus pyogenes Cas9 (Zetsche et al., 2015)
   7237..7284    +  CDS            nucleoplasmin NLS: bipartite nuclear localization signal from nucleoplasmin
   7354..8067    +  CDS            EGFP: EGFP is a basic (constitutively fluorescent) green fluorescent protein published in 1996, derived from Aequorea victoria. It is reported to be a rapidly-maturing weak dimer with moderate acid sensitivity.
   8101..8212    +  polyA_signal   bGH poly(A) signal: bovine growth hormone polyadenylation signal
   8307..8332    -  misc_feature   MCS (fragment): pBluescript multiple cloning site
   8341..8359    -  promoter       T7 promoter: promoter for bacteriophage T7 RNA polymerase
   8362..8519    +  CDS            lacZα (fragment): LacZα fragment of β-galactosidase; lacZ fragment
   8524..8952    +  rep_origin     f1 ori (sequence partly withheld): f1 bacteriophage origin of replication; arrow indicates direction of (+) strand synthesis
