[The description below was written by a language model from this plasmid's Addgene catalogue record and pLannotate feature annotations shown in this document.]
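Description:
CAS9PBKS is a mammalian expression plasmid built on the pBluescript-type pBKS backbone. It carries a Streptococcus pyogenes Cas9-2A-EGFP cassette subcloned from pSpCas9(BB)-2A-GFP (PX458) between the KpnI and NotI sites. It is propagated in E. coli through a high-copy ColE1/pUC origin and selected with ampicillin via the β-lactamase gene. The backbone also retains an f1 phage origin, remnants of the lac promoter/operator and lacZα region, and T3 and T7 promoters flanking the insert, along with the M13 priming sites used for sequencing.

The record calls the promoter "CbAkt". In the feature table this corresponds to a hybrid chicken β-actin arrangement: a CMV immediate-early enhancer, the chicken β-actin promoter, and a hybrid CBA/MVM intron, which together give strong constitutive expression in mammalian cells. Downstream lies the full Cas9 coding sequence, annotated as contiguous N- and C-terminal portions, followed by a nucleoplasmin bipartite nuclear localization signal. The gap between this signal and the EGFP coding sequence presumably holds the 2A peptide described in the catalogue entry, although it is not separately annotated. A bovine growth hormone polyadenylation signal ends the transcript. The 2A element causes Cas9 and EGFP to be produced as separate proteins from one transcript, so green fluorescence reports nuclease expression.

No U6 promoter or guide RNA scaffold is annotated, so the guide RNA appears to need supplying from a separate construct. In line with the associated publication, the plasmid is used for genome editing in which transfected, Cas9-expressing cells are enriched by fluorescence-activated cell sorting before indels are analysed.
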