Addgene plasmid #68371: CAS9PBKS
Purpose: CbAkt promoter driven Cas9-2A-GFP (from px458)
Depositing lab: Eric-Paul Bennett. Depositing organization: University of Copenhagen. Publication: Genome editing using FACS enrichment of nuclease-expressing cells and indel detection by amplicon analysis. Lonowski LA, Narimatsu Y, Riaz A, Delay CE, Yang Z, Niola F, Duda K, Ober EA, Clausen H, Wandall HH, Hansen SH, Bennett EP, Frodin M. Nat Protoc. 2017 Mar;12(3):581-603. doi: 10.1038/nprot.2016.165. Epub 2017 Feb 16. PubMed 28207001.
Backbone
  Vector backbone: pBKS
  Backbone manufacturer: Stratagene/Agilent
  Vector type: Mammalian Expression
Growth in bacteria
  Bacterial resistance: Ampicillin, 100 μg/mL
  Growth temperature: 37°C
  Growth strain: DH5alpha
  Copy number: Unknown
Gene/Insert
  Gene/Insert name: Cas9
  Species: S.pyogenes
  Promoter: CbAkt
  Tag / fusion protein: 2A-EGFP (C terminal on insert)
  Cloning method: Restriction Enzyme; 5′ cloning site KpnI (not destroyed); 3′ cloning site NotI (not destroyed)
  Sequencing primers: 5′ M13-Rev; 3′ M13-F20
Resource information
  A portion of this plasmid was derived from a plasmid made by: Cas9-2A-EGFP was subcloned from pSpCas9(BB)-2A-GFP (PX458) from Feng Zhang (Addgene plasmid # 48138)
Terms and licenses: Academic/Nonprofit Terms; Industry Terms: Not Available to Industry
How to cite: CAS9PBKS was a gift from Eric-Paul Bennett (Addgene plasmid # 68371 ; http://n2t.net/addgene:68371 ; RRID:Addgene_68371)
