>Addgene plasmid #68371 | CAS9PBKS | addgene partial sequence | sequence record 141303 | pCBhProF 5'-agggatggttggttggtggg-3'
GATAAGATGGCCCCAAAGAAGAAGCGGAAGGTCGGTATCCACGGAGTCCCAGCAGCCGACAAGAAGTACA
GCATCGGCCTGGACATCGGCACCAACTCTGTGGGCTGGGCCGTGATCACCGACGAGTACAAGGTGCCCAG
CAAGAAATTCAAGGTGCTGGGCAACACCGACCGGCACAGCATCAAGAAGAACCTGATCGGAGCCCTGCTG
TTCGACAGCGGCGAAACAGCCGAGGCCACCCGGCTGAAGAGAACCGCCAGAAGAAGATACACCAGACGGA
AGAACCGGATCTGCTATCTGCAAGAGATCTTCAGCAACGAGATGGCCAAGGTGGACGACAGCTTCTTCCA
CAGACTGGAAGAGTCCTTCCTGGTGGAAGAGGATAAGAAGCACGAGCGGCACCCCATCTTCGGCAACATC
GTGGACGAGGTGGCCTACCACGAGAAGTACCCCACCATCTACCACCTGAGAAAGAAACTGGTGGACAGCA
CCGACAAGGCCGACCTGCGGCTGATCTATCTGGCCCTGGCCCACATGATCAAGTTCCGGGGCCACTTCCT
GATCGAGGGCGACCTGAACCCCGACAACAGCGACGTGGACAAGCTGTTCATCCAGCTGGTGCAGACCTAC
AACCAGCTGTTCGAGGAAAACCCCATCAACGCCAGCGGCGTGGACGCCAAGGCCATCCTGTCTGCCAGAC
TGAGCAAGAGCAGACGGCTGGAAAATCTGATCGCCCAGCTGCCCGGCGAGAAGAAGAATGGCCTGTTCGG
AAACCTGATTGCCCTGAGCCTGGGCCTGACCCCCAACTTCAAGAGCAACTTC
