>Addgene plasmid #68371 | CAS9PBKS | addgene partial sequence | sequence record 141304 | dCas9-F2 5'-CCAAAGAGGTGCTGGACG-3'
GAGACACGGATCGACCTGTCTCAGCTGGGAGGCGACAAAAGGCCGGCGGCCACGAAAAAGGCCGGCCAGG
CAAAAAAGAAAAAGGAATTCGGCAGTGGAGAGGGCAGAGGAAGTCTGCTAACATGCGGTGACGTCGAGGA
GAATCCTGGCCCAGTGAGCAAGGGCGAGGAGCTGTTCACCGGGGTGGTGCCCATCCTGGTCGAGCTGGAC
GGCGACGTAAACGGCCACAAGTTCAGCGTGTCCGGCGAGGGCGAGGGCGATGCCACCTACGGCAAGCTGA
CCCTGAAGTTCATCTGCACCACCGGCAAGCTGCCCGTGCCCTGGCCCACCCTCGTGACCACCCTGACCTA
CGGCGTGCAGTGCTTCAGCCGCTACCCCGACCACATGAAGCAGCACGACTTCTTCAAGTCCGCCATGCCC
GAAGGCTACGTCCAGGAGCGCACCATCTTCTTCAAGGACGACGGCAACTACAAGACCCGCGCCGAGGTGA
AGTTCGAGGGCGACACCCTGGTGAACCGCATCGAGCTGAAGGGCATCGACTTCAAGGAGGACGGCAACAT
CCTGGGGCACAAGCTGGAGTACAACTACAACAGCCACAACGTCTATATCATGGCCGACAAGCAGAAGAAC
GGCATCAAGGTGAACTTCAAGATCCGCCACAACATCGAGGACGGCAGCGTGCAGCTCGCCGACCACTACC
AGCAGAACACCCCCATCGGCGACGGCCCCGTGCTGCTGCCCGACAACCACTACCTGAGCACCCAGTCCGC
CCTGAGCAAAGACCCCAACGAGAAGCGCGATCACATGGTCCTGCTGGAGTTCGTGACCGCCGCCGGGATC
ACTCTCGGCATGGACGAGCTGTACAAGGAATTCTAACTAGAGCTCGCTGATCAGCCTCGACTGTGCCTTC
TAGTTGCCAGCCATCTGTTGTTTGCCCCTCCCCCGTGCCTTCCTTGACCCTGGAAGGTGCCACTCCCACT
GTCCTTTCCTAAT
